Addgene plasmid #213135: OmpF
Purpose: Expresses outer membrane protein F
Depositing lab: Sebastian Hiller. Depositing organization: University of Basel.
Backbone
  Vector backbone: pET28b
  Backbone size w/o insert (bp): 5230
  Vector type: Bacterial Expression
Growth in bacteria
  Bacterial resistance: Kanamycin, 50 μg/mL
  Growth temperature: 37°C
  Growth strain: DH5alpha
  Growth instructions: The depositing lab uses BL21(DE3) for protein expression.
  Copy number: Unknown
Gene/Insert
  Gene/Insert name: OmpF (23-362)
  Species: E.coli (K12)
  Insert size (bp): 1017
  Entrez Gene: ompF (a.k.a. b0929, ECK0920, cmlB, cry, nfxB, tolF)
  Promoter: T7
  Cloning method: Restriction Enzyme; 5′ cloning site NcoI (unknown if destroyed); 3′ cloning site XhoI (unknown if destroyed)
  Sequencing primers: 5′ T7; 3′ T7-term
Terms and licenses: Academic/Nonprofit Terms; Industry Terms: Not Available to Industry
How to cite: OmpF was a gift from Sebastian Hiller (Addgene plasmid # 213135 ; http://n2t.net/addgene:213135 ; RRID:Addgene_213135)
