[The description below was written by a language model from this plasmid's Addgene catalogue record and pLannotate feature annotations shown in this document.]
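Description:
OmpF is a bacterial expression plasmid built on the pET28b backbone that carries residues 23–362 of outer membrane protein F (ompF) from Escherichia coli K12. The roughly 1 kb insert was cloned between the NcoI and XhoI sites. The stated residue range begins at position 23, which suggests that the N-terminal signal peptide has been left out, although the record does not say so explicitly. Without a signal sequence, the porin would be expected to stay in the cytoplasm rather than reach the outer membrane. The sequenced plasmid is 6,258 nt.

Expression follows the standard pET arrangement. A T7 promoter with an adjacent lac operator drives transcription, the phage T7 gene 10 ribosome binding site supports translation, and a T7 terminator ends the transcript. The plasmid's own lacI gene, under its native promoter, supplies lac repressor, so the cassette stays off until it is induced with IPTG in a host that provides T7 RNA polymerase. The depositing lab uses BL21(DE3) for this purpose. A short His-tag segment is annotated immediately downstream of the ompF coding region, as expected for the vector's C-terminal His tag after XhoI cloning. The record does not confirm whether this tag is in frame with the insert or preceded by a stop codon. The small "SET1" and tetracycline-resistance fragments in the feature table appear to be annotation matches to backbone remnants rather than functional parts.

The plasmid replicates from a pBR322-type ColE1 origin accompanied by rop and the bom region, and it is selected with kanamycin through the aph(3')-Ia gene. An f1 origin is also present. The stated purpose is simply expression of OmpF, and the record does not describe any downstream applications.
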