Features (pLannotate 1.2.2; 19 found; start..end, strand, type, name):
     26..73      -  terminator     T7 terminator: transcription terminator for bacteriophage T7 RNA polymerase
     81..130     -  CDS            SET1 (fragment): solubility-enhancement tag derived from T7 phage gene 10B
    140..157     -  CDS            9xHis (fragment): 9xHis affinity tag
    167..1189    -  CDS            ompF (fragment): OMPF_ECOLI - Also known as cmlB, coa, cry, tolF. Experimental evidence at protein level: Swiss-Prot protein existence level 1. (Microbial infection) A mixed OmpC-OmpF heterotrimer is the outer membrane receptor for toxin CdiA-EC536; polymorphisms in extracellular loops 4 and 5 of OmpC confer susceptibility to CdiA- EC536-mediated toxicity. From Escherichia coli (strain K12).
   1199..1221    -  RBS            RBS: efficient ribosome binding site from bacteriophage T7 gene 10 (Olins and Rangwala, 1989)
   1236..1260    -  protein_bind   lac operator: The lac repressor binds to the lac operator to inhibit transcription in E. coli. This inhibition can be relieved by adding lactose or isopropyl-β-D-thiogalactopyranoside (IPTG). lac repressor encoded by lacI
   1261..1279    -  promoter       T7 promoter: promoter for bacteriophage T7 RNA polymerase
   1301..1580    +  CDS            TcR (fragment): tetracycline efflux protein; tet; confers resistance to tetracycline
   1588..1665    +  promoter       lacI promoter: lacI
   1666..2748    +  CDS            lacI: lac repressor; lacI; The lac repressor binds to the lac operator to inhibit transcription in E. coli. This inhibition can be relieved by adding lactose or isopropyl-β-D-thiogalactopyranoside (IPTG).
   2761..2782    +  protein_bind   CAP binding site: CAP binding activates transcription in the presence of cAMP. E. coli catabolite activator protein
   2797..3088    +  CDS            TcR (fragment): tetracycline efflux protein; tet; confers resistance to tetracycline
   3160..3540    -  CDS            YPB1_ECOLX: Protein predicted: Swiss-Prot protein existence level 4. From Escherichia coli.
   3557..3748    +  CDS            rop: Rop protein, which maintains plasmids at low copy number; rop
   3850..3989    +  misc_feature   bom: basis of mobility region from pBR322
   4175..4763    -  rep_origin     ori: high-copy-number ColE1/pMB1/pBR322/pUC origin of replication
   4885..5700    +  CDS            KanR: aminoglycoside phosphotransferase; aph(3')-Ia; confers resistance to kanamycin in bacteria or G418 (Geneticin®) in eukaryotes
   5709..5766    -  promoter       AmpR promoter (fragment): bla
   5819..6247    -  rep_origin     f1 ori (sequence partly withheld): f1 bacteriophage origin of replication; arrow indicates direction of (+) strand synthesis
>Addgene plasmid #213135 | OmpF | addgene full sequence | sequence record 422154 | Addgene NGS Result
ATCCGGATATAGTTCCTCCTTTCAGCAAAAAACCCCTCAAGACCCGTTTAGAGGCCCCAAGGGGTTATGC
TAGTTATTGCTCAGCGGTGGCAGCAGCCAACTCAGCTTCCTTTCGGGCTTTGTTAGCAGCCGGATCTCAG
TGGTGGTGGTGGTGGTGCTCGAGTTAGAACTGGTAAACGATACCCACAGCAACGGTGTCGTCTGAACCTA
CGCCCAGTTTGTTGTCAGAATCGATCTGGTTGATGATGTAGTCAACATAGGTGGACATGTTTTTGTTGAA
GTAGTAGGTTGCGCCCACTTCAAAGTAGTTCACCAGATCAACATCACCGATACCTTCTACGTCTTTCGCT
TTAGATTTGGTGTAAGCGATGGACGGACGCAGACCGAAATCGAACTGGTATTGCGCAACTAACAGAACGT
CTTGCGTTTTGTTGGCGAAGCCGCTGGTGTTTGTAAATTTATTAGTGATCGGCGTAGCGTTACGGGTTTC
ACCGTAGTTCGCTGCCAGGTAGATGTTGTTCGCGTCGTACTTCAGACCAGTAGCCCACTGTTCAGCTTTT
TTACCGTTGCCAAGAGGTTGAGCTTCTTGCAGGTTGGTACGGTCAGCTGCACCATAAGCACCAACGATAC
CAAAGCCTTCGTATTCGTAGCTGATAGAACCGCCAACACCGTCGCCGTTAGAACGGCGTGCAGTGTCACG
CTCGTTTTTACCCAGGTACTGAACAGCGAAGTTCAGGCCATCAACCAGACCAAAGAAGTTGGAGTTACGA
TAGGTAGCAACGCCGCCAACACGACCAACGAAGAAGTCATCGCTGTATGCAGTATCACCACCAAATTCTG
GCAGCATATCGGTGTAACCCAGTGCATCATAAACCACACCGTAGTTACGGCCGTAATCGAAAGAACCAAC
GTCAGCGTATTTAAGACCCGCGAATGCCAGACGCGTTTTGTTACCAGTTTGAGCGTCAGCGCCTTCAGAG
TTGTTACCCTGGAAGTTATATTCCCACTGACCATAACCGGTCAGATCGGAATTGATTTGAGTTTCCCCTT
TAAAACCAAGACGGGCATAGGTCATGTCGCCATTGCCACCGTAACTGTTTTCACCGTTACCCTTGGAAAA
ATAATGCAGACCAACAGCTTTACCGTACAGATCTACTTTGTTGCCATCTTTGTTATAGATTTCTGCAGCC
ATGGTATATCTCCTTCTTAAAGTTAAACAAAATTATTTCTAGAGGGGAATTGTTATCCGCTCACAATTCC
CCTATAGTGAGTCGTATTAATTTCGCGGGATCGAGATCTCGATCCTCTACGCCGGACGCATCGTGGCCGG
CATCACCGGCGCCACAGGTGCGGTTGCTGGCGCCTATATCGCCGACATCACCGATGGGGAAGATCGGGCT
CGCCACTTCGGGCTCATGAGCGCTTGTTTCGGCGTGGGTATGGTGGCAGGCCCCGTGGCCGGGGGACTGT
TGGGCGCCATCTCCTTGCATGCACCATTCCTTGCGGCGGCGGTGCTCAACGGCCTCAACCTACTACTGGG
CTGCTTCCTAATGCAGGAGTCGCATAAGGGAGAGCGTCGAGATCCCGGACACCATCGAATGGCGCAAAAC
CTTTCGCGGTATGGCATGATAGCGCCCGGAAGAGAGTCAATTCAGGGTGGTGAATGTGAAACCAGTAACG
TTATACGATGTCGCAGAGTATGCCGGTGTCTCTTATCAGACCGTTTCCCGCGTGGTGAACCAGGCCAGCC
ACGTTTCTGCGAAAACGCGGGAAAAAGTGGAAGCGGCGATGGCGGAGCTGAATTACATTCCCAACCGCGT
GGCACAACAACTGGCGGGCAAACAGTCGTTGCTGATTGGCGTTGCCACCTCCAGTCTGGCCCTGCACGCG
CCGTCGCAAATTGTCGCGGCGATTAAATCTCGCGCCGATCAACTGGGTGCCAGCGTGGTGGTGTCGATGG
TAGAACGAAGCGGCGTCGAAGCCTGTAAAGCGGCGGTGCACAATCTTCTCGCGCAACGCGTCAGTGGGCT
GATCATTAACTATCCGCTGGATGACCAGGATGCCATTGCTGTGGAAGCTGCCTGCACTAATGTTCCGGCG
TTATTTCTTGATGTCTCTGACCAGACACCCATCAACAGTATTATTTTCTCCCATGAAGACGGTACGCGAC
TGGGCGTGGAGCATCTGGTCGCATTGGGTCACCAGCAAATCGCGCTGTTAGCGGGCCCATTAAGTTCTGT
CTCGGCGCGTCTGCGTCTGGCTGGCTGGCATAAATATCTCACTCGCAATCAAATTCAGCCGATAGCGGAA
CGGGAAGGCGACTGGAGTGCCATGTCCGGTTTTCAACAAACCATGCAAATGCTGAATGAGGGCATCGTTC
CCACTGCGATGCTGGTTGCCAACGATCAGATGGCGCTGGGCGCAATGCGCGCCATTACCGAGTCCGGGCT
GCGCGTTGGTGCGGATATCTCGGTAGTGGGATACGACGATACCGAAGACAGCTCATGTTATATCCCGCCG
TTAACCACCATCAAACAGGATTTTCGCCTGCTGGGGCAAACCAGCGTGGACCGCTTGCTGCAACTCTCTC
AGGGCCAGGCGGTGAAGGGCAATCAGCTGTTGCCCGTCTCACTGGTGAAAAGAAAAACCACCCTGGCGCC
CAATACGCAAACCGCCTCTCCCCGCGCGTTGGCCGATTCATTAATGCAGCTGGCACGACAGGTTTCCCGA
CTGGAAAGCGGGCAGTGAGCGCAACGCAATTAATGTAAGTTAGCTCACTCATTAGGCACCGGGATCTCGA
CCGATGCCCTTGAGAGCCTTCAACCCAGTCAGCTCCTTCCGGTGGGCGCGGGGCATGACTATCGTCGCCG
CACTTATGACTGTCTTCTTTATCATGCAACTCGTAGGACAGGTGCCGGCAGCGCTCTGGGTCATTTTCGG
CGAGGACCGCTTTCGCTGGAGCGCGACGATGATCGGCCTGTCGCTTGCGGTATTCGGAATCTTGCACGCC
CTCGCTCAAGCCTTCGTCACTGGTCCCGCCACCAAACGTTTCGGCGAGAAGCAGGCCATTATCGCCGGCA
TGGCGGCCCCACGGGTGCGCATGATCGTGCTCCTGTCGTTGAGGACCCGGCTAGGCTGGCGGGGTTGCCT
TACTGGTTAGCAGAATGAATCACCGATACGCGAGCGAACGTGAAGCGACTGCTGCTGCAAAACGTCTGCG
ACCTGAGCAACAACATGAATGGTCTTCGGTTTCCGTGTTTCGTAAAGTCTGGAAACGCGGAAGTCAGCGC
CCTGCACCATTATGTTCCGGATCTGCATCGCAGGATGCTGCTGGCTACCCTGTGGAACACCTACATCTGT
ATTAACGAAGCGCTGGCATTGACCCTGAGTGATTTTTCTCTGGTCCCGCCGCATCCATACCGCCAGTTGT
TTACCCTCACAACGTTCCAGTAACCGGGCATGTTCATCATCAGTAACCCGTATCGTGAGCATCCTCTCTC
GTTTCATCGGTATCATTACCCCCATGAACAGAAATCCCCCTTACACGGAGGCATCAGTGACCAAACAGGA
AAAAACCGCCCTTAACATGGCCCGCTTTATCAGAAGCCAGACATTAACGCTTCTGGAGAAACTCAACGAG
CTGGACGCGGATGAACAGGCAGACATCTGTGAATCGCTTCACGACCACGCTGATGAGCTTTACCGCAGCT
GCCTCGCGCGTTTCGGTGATGACGGTGAAAACCTCTGACACATGCAGCTCCCGGAGACGGTCACAGCTTG
TCTGTAAGCGGATGCCGGGAGCAGACAAGCCCGTCAGGGCGCGTCAGCGGGTGTTGGCGGGTGTCGGGGC
GCAGCCATGACCCAGTCACGTAGCGATAGCGGAGTGTATACTGGCTTAACTATGCGGCATCAGAGCAGAT
TGTACTGAGAGTGCACCATTGCGGTGTGAAATACCGCACAGATGCGTAAGGAGAAAATACCGCATCAGGC
GCTCTTCCGCTTCCTCGCTCACTGACTCGCTGCGCTCGGTCGTTCGGCTGCGGCGAGCGGTATCAGCTCA
CTCAAAGGCGGTAATACGGTTATCCACAGAATCAGGGGATAACGCAGGAAAGAACATGTGAGCAAAAGGC
CAGCAAAAGGCCAGGAACCGTAAAAAGGCCGCGTTGCTGGCGTTTTTCCATAGGCTCCGCCCCCCTGACG
AGCATCACAAAAATCGACGCTCAAGTCAGAGGTGGCGAAACCCGACAGGACTATAAAGATACCAGGCGTT
TCCCCCTGGAAGCTCCCTCGTGCGCTCTCCTGTTCCGACCCTGCCGCTTACCGGATACCTGTCCGCCTTT
CTCCCTTCGGGAAGCGTGGCGCTTTCTCATAGCTCACGCTGTAGGTATCTCAGTTCGGTGTAGGTCGTTC
GCTCCAAGCTGGGCTGTGTGCACGAACCCCCCGTTCAGCCCGACCGCTGCGCCTTATCCGGTAACTATCG
TCTTGAGTCCAACCCGGTAAGACACGACTTATCGCCACTGGCAGCAGCCACTGGTAACAGGATTAGCAGA
GCGAGGTATGTAGGCGGTGCTACAGAGTTCTTGAAGTGGTGGCCTAACTACGGCTACACTAGAAGGACAG
TATTTGGTATCTGCGCTCTGCTGAAGCCAGTTACCTTCGGAAAAAGAGTTGGTAGCTCTTGATCCGGCAA
ACAAACCACCGCTGGTAGCGGTGGTTTTTTTGTTTGCAAGCAGCAGATTACGCGCAGAAAAAAAGGATCT
CAAGAAGATCCTTTGATCTTTTCTACGGGGTCTGACGCTCAGTGGAACGAAAACTCACGTTAAGGGATTT
TGGTCATGAACAATAAAACTGTCTGCTTACATAAACAGTAATACAAGGGGTGTTATGAGCCATATTCAAC
GGGAAACGTCTTGCTCTAGGCCGCGATTAAATTCCAACATGGATGCTGATTTATATGGGTATAAATGGGC
TCGCGATAATGTCGGGCAATCAGGTGCGACAATCTATCGATTGTATGGGAAGCCCGATGCGCCAGAGTTG
TTTCTGAAACATGGCAAAGGTAGCGTTGCCAATGATGTTACAGATGAGATGGTCAGACTAAACTGGCTGA
CGGAATTTATGCCTCTTCCGACCATCAAGCATTTTATCCGTACTCCTGATGATGCATGGTTACTCACCAC
TGCGATCCCCGGGAAAACAGCATTCCAGGTATTAGAAGAATATCCTGATTCAGGTGAAAATATTGTTGAT
GCGCTGGCAGTGTTCCTGCGCCGGTTGCATTCGATTCCTGTTTGTAATTGTCCTTTTAACAGCGATCGCG
TATTTCGTCTCGCTCAGGCGCAATCACGAATGAATAACGGTTTGGTTGATGCGAGTGATTTTGATGACGA
GCGTAATGGCTGGCCTGTTGAACAAGTCTGGAAAGAAATGCATAAACTTTTGCCATTCTCACCGGATTCA
GTCGTCACTCATGGTGATTTCTCACTTGATAACCTTATTTTTGACGAGGGGAAATTAATAGGTTGTATTG
ATGTTGGACGAGTCGGAATCGCAGACCGATACCAGGATCTTGCCATCCTATGGAACTGCCTCGGTGAGTT
TTCTCCTTCATTACAGAAACGGCTTTTTCAAAAATATGGTATTGATAATCCTGATATGAATAAATTGCAG
TTTCATTTGATGCTCGATGAGTTTTTCTAAGAATTAATTCATGAGCGGATACATATTTGAATGTATTTAG
AAAAATAAACAAATAGGGGTTCCGCGCACATTTCCCCGAAAAGTGCCACCTAAATTGTAAGCGTTAATAT
TTTGTTAAAATTCGCGTTAAATTTTTGTTAAATCAGCTCATTTTTTAACCAATAGGCCGAAATCGGCAAA
ATCCCTTATAAATCAAAAGAATAGACCGAGATAGGGT
[37 nt withheld, positions 5918-5954]
AAAGAACGTGGACTCCAACGTCAAAGG
[49 nt withheld, positions 5982-6030]
T
[91 nt withheld, positions 6032-6122]
G
[124 nt withheld, positions 6124-6247]
CCCATTCGCCA
